Addgene plasmid #52597: pVITRO-HPV44 L1L2
Purpose: Expresses HPV44 L1 and L2 in mammalian cells
Depositing lab: Richard Roden. Depositing organization: Johns Hopkins University and School of Medicine. Publication: Impact of inhibitors and L2 antibodies upon the infectivity of diverse alpha and beta human papillomavirus types. Kwak K, Jiang R, Wang JW, Jagu S, Kirnbauer R, Roden RB. PLoS One. 2014 May 9;9(5):e97232. doi: 10.1371/journal.pone.0097232. eCollection 2014. PubMed 24816794.
Backbone
  Vector backbone: pVITRO1-neo-mcs
  Backbone manufacturer: InvivoGen
  Backbone size w/o insert (bp): 6295
  Total vector size (bp): 9187
  Vector type: Mammalian Expression
  Selectable markers: Neomycin (select with G418)
Growth in bacteria
  Bacterial resistance: Kanamycin, 50 μg/mL
  Growth temperature: 37°C
  Growth strain: DH5alpha
  Copy number: High Copy
Gene/Insert 1
  Gene/Insert name: HPV44 L1
  Species: H. sapiens (human)
  Insert size (bp): 1506
  Cloning method: Restriction Enzyme; 5′ cloning site BglII (destroyed during cloning); 3′ cloning site NheI (destroyed during cloning)
  Sequencing primers: 5′ AAACCACCGCTAATTCAAAGC; 3′ GTGGTTTGTCCAAACTCATCAA
Gene/Insert 2
  Gene/Insert name: HPV44 L2
  Species: H. sapiens (human)
  Insert size (bp): 1386
  Cloning method: Restriction Enzyme; 5′ cloning site BamHI (not destroyed); 3′ cloning site AvrII (destroyed during cloning)
  Sequencing primers: 5′ GCCTCTTAGCGGTTCAAAGG; 3′ CAAAGGTATTTTCTAAACCCGTTTC
Terms and licenses: Academic/Nonprofit Terms; Industry Terms: Not Available to Industry
How to cite: pVITRO-HPV44 L1L2 was a gift from Richard Roden (Addgene plasmid # 52597 ; http://n2t.net/addgene:52597 ; RRID:Addgene_52597)
