[The description below was written by a language model from this plasmid's Addgene catalogue record and pLannotate feature annotations shown in this document.]
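Description:
pVITRO-HPV44 L1L2 is a 9,187 bp mammalian expression plasmid built on the InvivoGen pVITRO1-neo-mcs backbone, a dual-cassette vector designed to co-express two genes from a single plasmid. It carries the two capsid genes of human papillomavirus type 44: the major capsid protein L1 (about 1.5 kb) and the minor capsid protein L2 (about 1.4 kb). The annotation software labelled these reading frames by similarity to L1 of HPV6 and L2 of HPV11, which reflects homology between related papillomavirus types rather than the actual identity of the inserts. The catalogue lists the insert species as human, although the genes are viral.

In the first cassette, an SV40 enhancer fragment sits upstream of a mouse EF-1α promoter that drives L1, and the transcript ends at an SV40 polyadenylation signal. In the second cassette, a CMV enhancer and partial CMV promoter lie upstream of L2. More than a kilobase between these elements and the L2 start is unannotated, so the full composition of that promoter is not resolved by the feature table. L2 is followed by an FMDV IRES and the Tn5 NeoR/KanR gene, with a human EF-1α polyadenylation signal closing the unit. The resistance gene is therefore translated from the same mammalian transcript as L2, giving G418 selection. Short bacterial promoter elements just upstream of it allow kanamycin selection in E. coli, where the plasmid replicates at high copy from a ColE1/pUC-type origin.

Co-expressing L1 and L2 in mammalian cells allows papillomavirus capsids to assemble. The associated publication on inhibitors and L2 antibodies across diverse HPV types suggests use in producing HPV44 pseudovirions for infectivity and neutralisation studies.
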