Features (pLannotate 1.2.2; 14 found; start..end, strand, type, name):
     51..242     +  promoter       SV40 promoter (fragment): SV40 enhancer and early promoter
    429..1562    +  promoter       mEF-1α promoter (fragment): strong constitutive promoter for mouse elongation factor EF-1α
   1588..3087    +  CDS            L1: VL1_HPV6A - Experimental evidence at protein level: Swiss-Prot protein existence level 1. Forms an icosahedral capsid with a T=7 symmetry and a 50 nm diameter. The capsid is composed of 72 pentamers linked to each other by disulfide bonds and associated with L2 proteins. Binds to heparan sulfate proteoglycans on cell surface of basal layer keratinocytes to provide initial virion attachment. This binding mediates a conformational change in the virus capsid that facilitates efficient infection. The virion enters the host cell via endocytosis. During virus trafficking, L1 protein dissociates from
   3113..3234    -  polyA_signal   SV40 poly(A) signal: SV40 polyadenylation signal
   3257..3328    -  CDS            large T antigen (fragment): large T antigen from SV40 (simian virus 40)
   3422..4010    +  rep_origin     ori: high-copy-number ColE1/pMB1/pBR322/pUC origin of replication
   4090..4393    +  enhancer       CMV enhancer: human cytomegalovirus immediate early enhancer
   4395..4494    +  promoter       CMV promoter (fragment): human cytomegalovirus (CMV) immediate early promoter
   5850..7217    +  CDS            L2: VL2_HPV11 - Experimental evidence at protein level: Swiss-Prot protein existence level 1. Minor protein of the capsid that localizes along the inner surface of the virion, within the central cavities beneath the L1 pentamers. Plays a role in capsid stabilization through interaction with the major capsid protein L1. Once the virion enters the host cell, L2 escorts the genomic DNA into the nucleus by promoting escape from the endosomal compartments and traffic through the host Golgi network. Mechanistically, the C-terminus of L2 possesses a cell-penetrating peptide that protudes from the host en
   7230..7674    +  misc_feature   FMDV IRES: internal ribosome entry site (IRES) of the foot-and-mouth disease virus
   7707..7725    +  promoter       tac promoter (fragment): strong E. coli promoter; hybrid between the trp and lac UV5 promoters
   7745..7763    +  promoter       T7 promoter: promoter for bacteriophage T7 RNA polymerase
   7773..8567    +  CDS            NeoR/KanR: aminoglycoside phosphotransferase from Tn5; aph(3')-II (or nptII); confers resistance to neomycin, kanamycin, and G418 (Geneticin®)
   8614..9186    +  polyA_signal   EF-1α poly(A) signal: human EF-1α polyadenylation signal
>Addgene plasmid #52597 | pVITRO-HPV44 L1L2 | depositor full sequence | sequence record 81730 | pVITRO-HPV44 L1L2 sequence 9187 bps
CCTGCAGGGCCTGAAATAACCTCTGAAAGAGGAACTTGGTTAGGTACCTTCTGAGGCGGAAAGAACCAGC
TGTGGAATGTGTGTCAGTTAGGGTGTGGAAAGTCCCCAGGCTCCCCAGCAGGCAGAAGTATGCAAAGCAT
GCATCTCAATTAGTCAGCAACCAGGTGTGGAAAGTCCCCAGGCTCCCCAGCAGGCAGAAGTATGCAAAGC
ATGCATCTCAATTAGTCAGCAACCATAGTCCCACTAGTGGAGCCGAGAGTAATTCATACAAAAGGAGGGA
TCGCCTTCGCAAGGGGAGAGCCCAGGGACCGTCCCTAAATTCTCACAGACCCAAATCCCTGTAGCCGCCC
CACGACAGCGCGAGGAGCATGCGCTCAGGGCTGAGCGCGGGGAGAGCAGAGCACACAAGCTCATAGACCC
TGGTCGTGGGGGGGAGGACCGGGGAGCTGGCGCGGGGCAAACTGGGAAAGCGGTGTCGTGTGCTGGCTCC
GCCCTCTTCCCGAGGGTGGGGGAGAACGGTATATAAGTGCGGCAGTCGCCTTGGACGTTCTTTTTCGCAA
CGGGTTTGCCGTCAGAACGCAGGTGAGGGGCGGGTGTGGCTTCCGCGGGCCGCCGAGCTGGAGGTCCTGC
TCCGAGCGGGCCGGGCCCCGCTGTCGTCGGCGGGGATTAGCTGCGAGCATTCCCGCTTCGAGTTGCGGGC
GGCGCGGGAGGCAGAGTGCGAGGCCTAGCGGCAACCCCGTAGCCTCGCCTCGTGTCCGGCTTGAGGCCTA
GCGTGGTGTCCGCGCCGCCGCCGCGTGCTACTCCGGCCGCACTCTGGTCTTTTTTTTTTTTGTTGTTGTT
GCCCTGCTGCCTTCGATTGCCGTTCAGCAATAGGGGCTAACAAAGGGAGGGTGCGGGGCTTGCTCGCCCG
GAGCCCGGAGAGGTCATGGTTGGGGAGGAATGGAGGGACAGGAGTGGCGGCTGGGGCCCGCCCGCCTTCG
GAGCACATGTCCGACGCCACCTGGATGGGGCGAGGCCTGGGGTTTTTCCCGAAGCAACCAGGCTGGGGTT
AGCGTGCCGAGGCCATGTGGCCCCAGCACCCGGCACGATCTGGCTTGGCGGCGCCGCGTTGCCCTGCCTC
CCTAACTAGGGTGAGGCCATCCCGTCCGGCACCAGTTGCGTGCGTGGAAAGATGGCCGCTCCCGGGCCCT
GTTGCAAGGAGCTCAAAATGGAGGACGCGGCAGCCCGGTGGAGCGGGCGGGTGAGTCACCCACACAAAGG
AAGAGGGCCTGGTCCCTCACCGGCTGCTGCTTCCTGTGACCCCGTGGTCCTATCGGCCGCAATAGTCACC
TCGGGCTTTTGAGCACGGCTAGTCGCGGCGGGGGGAGGGGATGTAATGGCGTTGGAGTTTGTTCACATTT
GGTGGGTGGAGACTAGTCAGGCCAGCCTGGCGCTGGAAGTCATTTTTGGAATTTGTCCCCTTGAGTTTTG
AGCGGAGCTAATTCTCGGGCTTCTTAGCGGTTCAAAGGTATCTTTTAAACCCTTTTTTAGGTGTTGTGAA
AACCACCGCTAATTCAAAGCAACCGGTGATATCAAAGATCCGCCACCATGTGGAGGCCCAGCGAGAACCA
GGTGTACGTGCCCCCCCCCGCCCCCGTGAGCAAGGTGATCCCCACCGACGCCTACGTGAAGAGGACCAAC
ATCTACTACCACGCCAGCAGCAGCAGGCTGCTGGCCGTGGGCAACCCCTACTTCGCCATCAGGCCCGCCA
ACAAGACCCTGGTGCCCAAGGTGAGCGGCTTCCAGTACAGGGTGTTCAAGATGGTGCTGCCCGACCCCAA
CAAGTTCGCCCTGCCCGACACCAGCATCTACGACCCCACCACCCAGAGGCTGGTGTGGGCCTGCATCGGC
CTGGAGGTGGGCAGGGGCCAGCCCCTGGGCGTGGGCATCAGCGGCCACCCCCTGCTGAACAAGCTGGACG
ACGTGGAGAACAGCGCCAGCTACGCCGCCGGCCCCGGCCAGGACAACAGGGTGAACGTGGCCATGGACTA
CAAGCAGACCCAGCTGTGCCTGGTGGGCTGCGCCCCCCCCCTGGGCGAGCACTGGGGCAAGGGCAAGCAG
TGCAACAACGTGAGCGTGAAGGACGGCGACTGCCCCCCCCTGGAGCTGATCACCAGCGTGATCGAGGACG
GCGACATGGTGGACACCGGCTTCGGCGCCATGAACTTCGCCGAGCTGCAGCCCAACAAGAGCGACGTGCC
CCTGGACATCTGCACCGCCACCTGCAAGTACCCCGACTACCTGCAGATGGCCGCCGACCCCTACGGCGAC
AGGCTGTTCTTCTACCTGAGGAAGGAGCAGATGTTCGCCAGGCACTTCTTCAACAGGGCCGGCACCGTGG
GCGAGGACGTGAGCCAGGACCTGGTGATCAAGAGCGCCAGCAAGAACACCGTGCCCAACGCCATCTACTT
CAACACCCCCAGCGGCAGCCTGGTGAGCAGCGAGACCCAGCTGTTCAACAAGCCCTTCTGGCTGCAGAAG
GCCCAGGGCCACAACAACGGCATCTGCTGGGGCAACCAGCTGTTCGTGACCGTGGTGGACACCACCAGGA
GCACCAACATGACCATCTGCGCCGCCACCACCCAGAGCCCCCCCAGCACCTACACCAGCGAGCAGTACAA
GCAGTACATGAGGCACGTGGAGGAGTTCGACCTGCAGTTCATGTTCCAGCTGTGCAGCATCACCCTGACC
GCCGAGGTGATGGCCTACCTGCACACCATGAACGCCGGCATCCTGGAGCAGTGGAACTTCGGCCTGAGCC
CCCCCCCCAACGGCACCCTGGAGGACAAGTACAGGTACGTGCAGAGCCAGGCCATCACCTGCCAGAAGCC
CCCCCCCGAGAAGGCCAAGCAGGACCCCTACGCCAAGCTGAGCTTCTGGGAGGTGGACCTGAGGGAGAAG
TTCAGCAGCGAGCTGGACCAGTACCCCCTGGGCAGGAAGTTCCTGCTGCAGACCGGCGTGCAGGCCAGGA
GCAGCGTGAGGGTGGGCAGGAAGAGGCCCGCCAGCGCCGCCACCAGCAGCAGCAAGCAGAAGAGGAGCAG
GAAGAAGTAATAGTCTAGCTGGCCAGACATGATAAGATACATTGATGAGTTTGGACAAACCACAACTAGA
ATGCAGTGAAAAAAATGCTTTATTTGTGAAATTTGTGATGCTATTGCTTTATTTGTAACCATTATAAGCT
GCAATAAACAAGTTAACAACAACAATTGCATTCATTTTATGTTTCAGGTTCAGGGGGAGGTGTGGGAGGT
TTTTTAAAGCAAGTAAAACCTCTACAAATGTGGTATGGAAATGTTAATTAACTAGCCATGACCAAAATCC
CTTAACGTGAGTTTTCGTTCCACTGAGCGTCAGACCCCGTAGAAAAGATCAAAGGATCTTCTTGAGATCC
TTTTTTTCTGCGCGTAATCTGCTGCTTGCAAACAAAAAAACCACCGCTACCAGCGGTGGTTTGTTTGCCG
GATCAAGAGCTACCAACTCTTTTTCCGAAGGTAACTGGCTTCAGCAGAGCGCAGATACCAAATACTGTTC
TTCTAGTGTAGCCGTAGTTAGGCCACCACTTCAAGAACTCTGTAGCACCGCCTACATACCTCGCTCTGCT
AATCCTGTTACCAGTGGCTGCTGCCAGTGGCGATAAGTCGTGTCTTACCGGGTTGGACTCAAGACGATAG
TTACCGGATAAGGCGCAGCGGTCGGGCTGAACGGGGGGTTCGTGCACACAGCCCAGCTTGGAGCGAACGA
CCTACACCGAACTGAGATACCTACAGCGTGAGCTATGAGAAAGCGCCACGCTTCCCGAAGGGAGAAAGGC
GGACAGGTATCCGGTAAGCGGCAGGGTCGGAACAGGAGAGCGCACGAGGGAGCTTCCAGGGGGAAACGCC
TGGTATCTTTATAGTCCTGTCGGGTTTCGCCACCTCTGACTTGAGCGTCGATTTTTGTGATGCTCGTCAG
GGGGGCGGAGCCTATGGAAAAACGCCAGCAACGCGGCCTTTTTACGGTTCCTGGCCTTTTGCTGGCCTTT
TGCTCACATGTTCTTAATTAACCTGCAGGCGTTACATAACTTACGGTAAATGGCCCGCCTGGCTGACCGC
CCAACGACCCCCGCCCATTGACGTCAATAATGACGTATGTTCCCATAGTAACGCCAATAGGGACTTTCCA
TTGACGTCAATGGGTGGAGTATTTACGGTAAACTGCCCACTTGGCAGTACATCAAGTGTATCATATGCCA
AGTACGCCCCCTATTGACGTCAATGACGGTAAATGGCCCGCCTGGCATTATGCCCAGTACATGACCTTAT
GGGACTTTCCTACTTGGCAGTACATCTACGTATTAGTCATCGCTATTACCATGATGATGCGGTTTTGGCA
GTACATCAATGGGCGTGGATAGCGGTTTGACTCACGGGGATTTCCAAGTCTCCACCCCATTGACGTCAAT
GGGAGTTTGTTTTGACTAGTGGAGCCGAGAGTAATTCATACAAAAGGAGGGATCGCCTTCGCAAGGGGAG
AGCCCAGGGACCGTCCCTAAATTCTCACAGACCCAAATCCCTGTAGCCGCCCCACGACAGCGCGAGGAGC
ATGCGCCCAGGGCTGAGCGCGGGTAGATCAGAGCACACAAGCTCACAGTCCCCGGCGGTGGGGGGAGGGG
CGCGCTGAGCGGGGGCCAGGGAGCTGGCGCGGGGCAAACTGGGAAAGTGGTGTCGTGTGCTGGCTCCGCC
CTCTTCCCGAGGGTGGGGGAGAACGGTATATAAGTGCGGTAGTCGCCTTGGACGTTCTTTTTCGCAACGG
GTTTGCCGTCAGAACGCAGGTGAGTGGCGGGTGTGGCTTCCGCGGGCCCCGGAGCTGGAGCCCTGCTCTG
AGCGGGCCGGGCTGATATGCGAGTGTCGTCCGCAGGGTTTAGCTGTGAGCATTCCCACTTCGAGTGGCGG
GCGGTGCGGGGGTGAGAGTGCGAGGCCTAGCGGCAACCCCGTAGCCTCGCCTCGTGTCCGGCTTGAGGCC
TAGCGTGGTGTCCGCCGCCGCGTGCCACTCCGGCCGCACTATGCGTTTTTTGTCCTTGCTGCCCTCGATT
GCCTTCCAGCAGCATGGGCTAACAAAGGGAGGGTGTGGGGCTCACTCTTAAGGAGCCCATGAAGCTTACG
TTGGATAGGAATGGAAGGGCAGGAGGGGCGACTGGGGCCCGCCCGCCTTCGGAGCACATGTCCGACGCCA
CCTGGATGGGGCGAGGCCTGTGGCTTTCCGAAGCAATCGGGCGTGAGTTTAGCCTACCTGGGCCATGTGG
CCCTAGCACTGGGCACGGTCTGGCCTGGCGGTGCCGCGTTCCCTTGCCTCCCAACAAGGGTGAGGCCGTC
CCGCCCGGCACCAGTTGCTTGCGCGGAAAGATGGCCGCTCCCGGGGCCCTGTTGCAAGGAGCTCAAAATG
GAGGACGCGGCAGCCCGGTGGAGCGGGCGGGTGAGTCACCCACACAAAGGAAGAGGGCCTTGCCCCTCGC
CGGCCGCTGCTTCCTGTGACCCCGTGGTCTATCGGCCGCATAGTCACCTCGGGCTTCTCTTGAGCACCGC
TCGTCGCGGCGGGGGGAGGGGATCTAATGGCGTTGGAGTTTGTTCACATTTGGTGGGTGGAGACTAGTCA
GGCCAGCCTGGCGCTGGAAGTCATTCTTGGAATTTGCCCCTTTGAGTTTGGAGCGAGGCTAATTCTCAAG
CCTCTTAGCGGTTCAAAGGTATTTTCTAAACCCGTTTCCAGGTGTTGTGAAAGCCACCGCTAATTCAAAG
CAATCCGGAGTATACGGATCCGCCACCATGGCCCACAGCAGGGCCAGGCGGAGGAAGAGGGCCAGCGCCA
CCCAGCTGTACCAGACCTGCAAGGCCGCCGGCACCTGCCCCAGCGACATCATCCCCAAGGTGGAGCACAA
CACCATCGCCGACCAGATCCTGAAGTGGGGCAGCCTGGGCGTGTTCTTCGGCGGCCTGGGCATCGGCACC
GGCAGCGGCACCGGCGGCAGGACCGGCTACATCCCCCTGCAGAGCACCCCCAGGCCCGACATCCCCAGCG
TGCCCACCGCCAGGCCCCCCATCCTGGTGGACACCGTGGCCCCCGGCGACCCCAGCATCGTGAGCCTGGT
GGAGGAGAGCGCCATCATCAACAGCGGCGCCCCCGAGCTGGTGCCCCCCAGCCACGCCGGCTTCGAGATC
ACCACCAGCGAGAGCACCACCCCCGCCATCCTGGACGTGAGCGTGACCACCCACACCACCAGCACCAGCG
TGTTCAAGAACCCCAGCTTCGCCGACCCCAGCGTGGTGCAGAGCCAGCCCGCCGTGGAGGCCGGCGGCCA
CATCCTGATCAGCACCAGCAGCATCAGCAGCCACCCCGTGGAGGAGATCCCCCTGGACACCTTCATCGTG
AGCAGCAGCGACAGCAACCCCGCCAGCAGCACCCCCATCCCCGCCAGCGGCGCCAGGCCCAGGATCGGCC
TGTACAGCAAGGCCCTGCACCAGGTGCAGGTGACCGACCCCGCCTTCCTGAGCAGCCCCCAGAGGCTGAT
CACCTTCGACAACCCCGCCTACGAGGGCGAGGACGTGACCCTGCACTTCGCCCACAACACCATCCACGAG
CCCCCCGACGACGCCTTCATGGACATCATCAGGCTGCACAGGCCCGCCATCCAGAGCAGGAGGGGCAGGG
TGAGGTTCAGCAGGATCGGCCAGAGGGGCAGCATGTACACCAGGAGCGGCAAGCACATCGGCGGCAGGAT
TCACTTCTACCAGGACATCAGCCCCATCAGCGCCGCCGCCGAGGAGATCGAGCTGCACCCCCTGGTGGCC
ACCGCCCAGGACAGCGGCCTGTTCGACATCTACGCCGAGCCCGACCCCGACGTGACCGAGGAGCCCGTGA
GCCTGAGCTTCAGCACCAGCACCCCCTTCCAGAGGAGCAGCGTGAGCGCCACCCCCTGGGGCAACACCAC
CGTGCCCCTGAGCCTGCCCGCCGACATGTTCGTGCAGCCCGGCCCCGACATCATCTTCCCCACCGCCAGC
ACCACCACCCCCTACAGCCCCGTGACCCCCGCCCTGCCCACCGGCCCCGTGTTCATCAGCGGCGCCGCCT
TCTACCTGTACCCCACCTGGTACTTCGCCAGGAAGAGGAGGAAGAGGGTGAGCCTGTTCTTCGCCGACGT
GGCCGCCTAATAGTCTAGGAGCAGGTTTCCCCAATGACACAAAACGTGCAACTTGAAACTCCGCCTGGTC
TTTCCAGGTCTAGAGGGGTAACACTTTGTACTGCGTTTGGCTCCACGCTCGATCCACTGGCGAGTGTTAG
TAACAGCACTGTTGCTTCGTAGCGGAGCATGACGGCCGTGGGAACTCCTCCTTGGTAACAAGGACCCACG
GGGCCAAAAGCCACGCCCACACGGGCCCGTCATGTGTGCAACCCCAGCACGGCGACTTTACTGCGAAACC
CACTTTAAAGTGACATTGAAACTGGTACCCACACACTGGTGACAGGCTAAGGATGCCCTTCAGGTACCCC
GAGGTAACACGCGACACTCGGGATCTGAGAAGGGGACTGGGGCTTCTATAAAAGCGCTCGGTTTAAAAAG
CTTCTATGCCTGAATAGGTGACCGGAGGTCGGCACCTTTCCTTTGCAATTACTGACCCTATGAATACACT
GACTGTTTGACAATTAATCATCGGCATAGTATATCGGCATAGTATAATACGACTCACTATAGGAGGGCCA
CCATGATTGAACAAGATGGATTGCACGCAGGTTCTCCGGCCGCTTGGGTGGAGAGGCTATTCGGCTATGA
CTGGGCACAACAGACAATCGGCTGCTCTGATGCCGCCGTGTTCCGGCTGTCAGCGCAGGGGCGCCCGGTT
CTTTTTGTCAAGACCGACCTGTCCGGTGCCCTGAATGAACTGCAAGACGAGGCAGCGCGGCTATCGTGGC
TGGCCACGACGGGCGTTCCTTGCGCAGCTGTGCTCGACGTTGTCACTGAAGCGGGAAGGGACTGGCTGCT
ATTGGGCGAAGTGCCGGGGCAGGATCTCCTGTCATCTCACCTTGCTCCTGCCGAGAAAGTATCCATCATG
GCTGATGCAATGCGGCGGCTGCATACGCTTGATCCGGCTACCTGCCCATTCGACCACCAAGCGAAACATC
GCATCGAGCGAGCACGTACTCGGATGGAAGCCGGTCTTGTCGATCAGGATGATCTGGACGAAGAGCATCA
GGGGCTCGCGCCAGCCGAACTGTTCGCCAGGCTCAAGGCGAGCATGCCCGACGGCGAGGATCTCGTCGTG
ACACATGGCGATGCCTGCTTGCCGAATATCATGGTGGAAAATGGCCGCTTTTCTGGATTCATCGACTGTG
GCCGGCTGGGTGTGGCGGACCGCTATCAGGACATAGCGTTGGCTACCCGTGATATTGCTGAAGAGCTTGG
CGGCGAATGGGCTGACCGCTTCCTCGTGCTTTACGGTATCGCCGCTCCCGATTCGCAGCGCATCGCCTTC
TATCGCCTTCTTGACGAGTTCTTCTGAGCGGGACTCTGGGGTTCGAAATGACCGACCAAGCGAATTCGCT
AGGATTATCCCTAATACCTGCCACCCCACTCTTAATCAGTGGTGGAAGAACGGTCTCAGAACTGTTTGTT
TCAATTGGCCATTTAAGTTTAGTAGTAAAAGACTGGTTAATGATAACAATGCATCGTAAAACCTTCAGAA
GGAAAGGAGAATGTTTTGTGGACCACTTTGGTTTTCTTTTTTGCGTGTGGCAGTTTTAAGTTATTAGTTT
TTAAAATCAGTACTTTTTAATGGAAACAACTTGACCAAAAATTTGTCACAGAATTTTGAGACCCATTAAA
AAAGTTAAATGAGAAACCTGTGTGTTCCTTTGGTCAACACCGAGACATTTAGGTGAAAGACATCTAATTC
TGGTTTTACGAATCTGGAAACTTCTTGAAAATGTAATTCTTGAGTTAACACTTCTGGGTGGAGAATAGGG
TTGTTTTCCCCCCACATAATTGGAAGGGGAAGGAATATCATTTAAAGCTATGGGAGGGTTGCTTTGATTA
CAACACTGGAGAGAAATGCAGCATGTTGCTGATTGCCTGTCACTAAAACAGGCCAAAAACTGAGTCCTTG
GGTTGCATAGAAAGCTG
