>Addgene plasmid #52597 | pVITRO-HPV44 L1L2 | addgene partial sequence | sequence record 84500 | mEF1-Fwd 5'-TTTTGAGCGGAGCTAATTCTCGGG-3'
AACCCTTTTTTAGGTGTTGTGAAAACCACCGCTAATTCAAAGCAACCGGTGATATCAAAGATCCGCCACC
ATGTGGAGGCCCAGCGAGAACCAGGTGTACGTGCCCCCCCCCGCCCCCGTGAGCAAGGTGATCCCCACCG
ACGCCTACGTGAAGAGGACCAACATCTACTACCACGCCAGCAGCAGCAGGCTGCTGGCCGTGGGCAACCC
CTACTTCGCCATCAGGCCCGCCAACAAGACCCTGGTGCCCAAGGTGAGCGGCTTCCAGTACAGGGTGTTC
AAGATGGTGCTGCCCGACCCCAACAAGTTCGCCCTGCCCGACACCAGCATCTACGACCCCACCACCCAGA
GGCTGGTGTGGGCCTGCATCGGCCTGGAGGTGGGCAGGGGCCAGCCCCTGGGCGTGGGCATCAGCGGCCA
CCCCCTGCTGAACAAGCTGGACGACGTGGAGAACAGCGCCAGCTACGCCGCCGGCCCCGGCCAGGACAAC
AGGGTGAACGTGGCCATGGACTACAAGCAGACCCAGCTGTGCCTGGTGGGCTGCGCCCCCCCCCTGGGCG
AGCACTGGGGCAAGGGCAAGCAGTGCAACAACGTGAGCGTGAAGGACGGCGACTGCCCCCCCCTGGAGCT
GATCACCAGCGTG
