>Addgene plasmid #52597 | pVITRO-HPV44 L1L2 | addgene partial sequence | sequence record 84537 | EBV-rev 5'-GTGGTTTGTCCAAACTCATC-3'
TAGACTATTACTTCTTCCTGCTCCTCTTCTGCTTGCTGCTGCTGGTGGCGGCGCTGGCGGGCCTCTTCCT
GCCCACCCTCACGCTGCTCCTGGCCTGCACGCCGGTCTGCAGCAGGAACTTCCTGCCCAGGGGGTACTGG
TCCAGCTCGCTGCTGAACTTCTCCCTCAGGTCCACCTCCCAGAAGCTCAGCTTGGCGTAGGGGTCCTGCT
TGGCCTTCTCGGGGGGGGGCTTCTGGCAGGTGATGGCCTGGCTCTGCACGTACCTGTACTTGTCCTCCAG
GGTGCCGTTGGGGGGGGGGCTCAGGCCGAAGTTCCACTGCTCCAGGATGCCGGCGTTCATGGTGTGCAGG
TAGGCCATCACCTCGGCGGTCAGGGTGATGCTGCACAGCTGGAACATGAACTGCAGGTCGAACTCCTCCA
