>Addgene plasmid #52597 | pVITRO-HPV44 L1L2 | addgene partial sequence | sequence record 84549 | FMDV-IRES-R 5'-CTCCGCTACGAAGCAACAGT-3'
GAGCGTGGAGCCAAACGCAGTACAAAGTGTTACCCCTCTAGACCTGGAAAGACCAGGCGGAGTTTCAAGT
TGCACGTTTTGTGTCATTGGGGAAACCTGCTCCTAGACTATTAGGCGGCCACGTCGGCGAAGAACAGGCT
CACCCTCTTCCTCCTCTTCCTGGCGAAGTACCAGGTGGGGTACAGGTAGAAGGCGGCGCCGCTGATGAAC
ACGGGGCCGGTGGGCAGGGCGGGGGTCACGGGGCTGTAGGGGGTGGTGGTGCTGGCGGTGGGGAAGATGA
TGTCGGGGCCGGGCTGCACGAACATGTCGGCGGGCAGGCTCAGGGGCACGGTGGTGTTGCCCCAGGGGGT
GGCGCTCACGCTGCTCCTCTGGAAGGGGGTGCTGGTGCTGAAGCTCAGGCTCACGGGCTCCTCGGTCACG
TCGGGGTCGGGCTCGGCGTAGATGTCGAACAGGCCGCTGTCCTGGGCGGTGGCCACCAGGGGGTGCAGCT
CGATCTCCTCGGCGGCGGCGCTGATGGGGCTGATGTCCTGGTAGAAGTGAATCCTGCCGCCGATGTGCTT
GCCGCTCCTGGTGTACATGCTGCCCCTCTGGCCGATCCTGCTGAACCTCACCCTGCCCCTCCTGCTCTGG
ATGGCGGGCCTGTGCAGCCTGATGATGTCCATGAAGGCGTCGTCGGGGGGCTCGTGGATGGTGTTGTGGG
CGAAGTGCAGGGTCACGTCCTCGCCCTCGTAGGCGGGGTTGTCGAAGGTGATCAGCCTCTGGGGGCTGCT
CAGGAAGGCGGGGTCGGTCACCTGCACCTGGTGCAG
