>Addgene plasmid #52597 | pVITRO-HPV44 L1L2 | addgene partial sequence | sequence record 84683 | pVITRO-P25F 5'-CAAAGGTATTTTCTAAACCCGTTTC-3'
AAGCAATCCGGAGTATACGGATCCGCCACCATGGCCCACAGCAGGGCCAGGCGGAGGAAGAGGGCCAGCG
CCACCCAGCTGTACCAGACCTGCAAGGCCGCCGGCACCTGCCCCAGCGACATCATCCCCAAGGTGGAGCA
CAACACCATCGCCGACCAGATCCTGAAGTGGGGCAGCCTGGGCGTGTTCTTCGGCGGCCTGGGCATCGGC
ACCGGCAGCGGCACCGGCGGCAGGACCGGCTACATCCCCCTGCAGAGCACCCCCAGGCCCGACATCCCCA
GCGTGCCCACCGCCAGGCCCCCCATCCTGGTGGACACCGTGGCCCCCGGCGACCCCAGCATCGTGAGCCT
GGTGGAGGAGAGCGCCATCATCAACAGCGGCGCCCCCGAGCTGGTGCCCCCCAGCCACGCCGGCTTCGAG
ATCACCACCAGCGAGAGCACCACCCCCGCCATCCTGGACGTGAGCGTGACCACCCACACCACCAGCACCA
GCGTGTTCAAGAACCCCAGCTTCGCCGACCCCAGCGTGGTGCAGAGCCAGCCCGCCGTGGAGGCCGGCGG
CCACATCCTGATCAGCACCAGCAGCATCAGCAGCCACCCCGTGGAGGAGATCCCCCTGGACACCTTCATC
GTGAGCAGCAGCGACAGCAACCCCGCCAGCAGCACCCCCATCCCCGCCAGCGGCGCCAGGCCCAGGATCG
GCCTGTACAGCAAGGCCCTGCACCAGGTGCAGGTGACCGACCCCGCCTTCCTGAGCAGCCCCCAGAGGCT
GATCACCTTCGACAACCCCGCCTACGAGGGCGAGGACGTGACCCTGCACTTCGCCCACAACACCATCCAC
GAGCCCCCCGACGACGCCTTCATGGACATCATC
